Addgene plasmid #97425: pGEX-SF3B1-NTerm
Purpose: Expresses human SF3B1 (AA 1-500) with N-term GST tag for inducible expression in E.coli
Depositing lab: Alex Minella. Depositing organization: Versiti Blood Health, Inc. Publication: Cyclin-dependent kinase 1 (CDK1) and CDK2 have opposing roles in regulating interactions of splicing factor 3B1 with chromatin. Murthy T, Bluemn T, Gupta A, Reimer M, Rao S, Pillai MM, Minella AC. J Biol Chem. 2018 May 15. pii: RA118.001654. doi: 10.1074/jbc.RA118.001654. PubMed 29764937.
Backbone
  Vector backbone: pGEX 6P2
  Backbone manufacturer: GE Healthcare Life Sciences
  Backbone size w/o insert (bp): 4985
  Vector type: Bacterial Expression
Growth in bacteria
  Bacterial resistance: Ampicillin, 100 μg/mL
  Growth temperature: 37°C
  Growth strain: DH5alpha
  Growth instructions: Follow protocol provided in GE Healthcare pGEX-6P-2 GST Expression Vector Product Specification Sheet for inducible expression of GST-N-term-SF3B1 and refer to associated handbook on GST Gene fusion system Use a strain such as BL21 for protein expression.
  Copy number: Low Copy
Gene/Insert
  Gene/Insert name: SF3B1-N-term (AA1-500)
  Species: Synthetic
  Insert size (bp): 1500
  Mutation: Silent mutation at nt876, aa289 (AGG to AGA)
  Promoter: tac
  Tag / fusion protein: GST (N terminal on backbone)
  Cloning method: Restriction Enzyme; 5′ cloning site BamH1 (not destroyed); 3′ cloning site EcoR1 (not destroyed)
  Sequencing primers: 5′ CGCGGATCCATGGCTAAGATCGCTAAAACCCACGAGGAC; 3′ CCGGAATTCTCACAGCTTCATGATTTTGCGCTCCTTCTGTTCCTCTGG
Terms and licenses: Academic/Nonprofit Terms; Industry Terms: Not Available to Industry
How to cite: pGEX-SF3B1-NTerm was a gift from Alex Minella (Addgene plasmid # 97425 ; http://n2t.net/addgene:97425 ; RRID:Addgene_97425)
