[The description below was written by a language model from this plasmid's Addgene catalogue record and pLannotate feature annotations shown in this document.]
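Description:
pGEX-SF3B1-NTerm is a bacterial expression plasmid built on the pGEX-6P-2 backbone for IPTG-inducible production of the N-terminal portion of human splicing factor SF3B1 as a glutathione S-transferase fusion in E. coli. The full sequenced plasmid is about 6.5 kb. It replicates from a ColE1/pBR322-type origin; the catalogue lists it as low copy, although the automated annotation labels the origin generically as high copy. Selection is with ampicillin through the β-lactamase (AmpR) gene and its own promoter. The backbone also carries lacI under its native promoter, so the plasmid supplies its own lac repressor. Remnants of lac promoter/lacZα, rop and bom sequences are typical of pGEX vectors.

The expression cassette consists of the hybrid tac promoter followed by a lac operator, which keeps transcription repressed until IPTG is added. This drives the Schistosoma japonicum GST coding sequence, followed in frame by a 1,500 bp insert encoding SF3B1 amino acids 1–500, cloned between BamHI and EcoRI sites that are both retained. The insert species is recorded as synthetic, suggesting a synthesized rather than native cDNA sequence, and it contains one silent AGG-to-AGA change at codon 289. A short linker lies between GST and the insert; the feature table does not annotate a protease cleavage site there.

The GST tag allows affinity purification or pull-down of the fragment on glutathione resin. SF3B1 is a core component of the SF3B complex of the U2 snRNP. The associated study examined how CDK1 and CDK2 regulate SF3B1 interactions with chromatin, so a recombinant N-terminal fragment would suit biochemical work such as binding or kinase substrate assays, though the record does not specify the exact application.
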