Features (pLannotate 1.2.2; 17 found; start..end, strand, type, name):
     16..37      +  protein_bind   CAP binding site: CAP binding activates transcription in the presence of cAMP. E. coli catabolite activator protein
     52..82      +  promoter       lac promoter: promoter for the E. coli lac operon
     90..106     +  protein_bind   lac operator: The lac repressor binds to the lac operator to inhibit transcription in E. coli. This inhibition can be relieved by adding lactose or isopropyl-β-D-thiogalactopyranoside (IPTG). lac repressor encoded by lacI
    126..299     +  CDS            lacZα: LacZα fragment of β-galactosidase; lacZ fragment
    563..679     -  CDS            yciV (fragment): RNAAM_ECOLI - Also known as trpH From Escherichia coli (strain K12).
    755..783     +  promoter       tac promoter: strong E. coli promoter; hybrid between the trp and lac UV5 promoters
    791..807     +  protein_bind   lac operator: The lac repressor binds to the lac operator to inhibit transcription in E. coli. This inhibition can be relieved by adding lactose or isopropyl-β-D-thiogalactopyranoside (IPTG). lac repressor encoded by lacI
    830..1483    +  CDS            GST26_SCHJA: Experimental evidence at protein level: Swiss-Prot protein existence level 1. GST isoenzymes appear to play a central role in the parasite detoxification system. Other functions are also suspected including a role in increasing the solubility of haematin in the parasite gut. From Schistosoma japonicum (Blood fluke).
   1523..3022    +  CDS            SF3B1 (fragment): SF3B1_HUMAN - Also known as SAP155. Experimental evidence at protein level: Swiss-Prot protein existence level 1. Involved in pre-mRNA splicing as a component of the splicing factor SF3B complex (PubMed:27720643). SF3B complex is required for 'A' complex assembly formed by the stable binding of U2 snRNP to the branchpoint sequence (BPS) in pre-mRNA. Sequence independent binding of SF3A/SF3B complex upstream of the branch site is essential, it may anchor U2 snRNP to the pre-mRNA (PubMed:12234937). Together with other U2 snRNP complex components may also play a role in the selective processing o
   3073..3112    +  CDS            rop (fragment): Rop protein, which maintains plasmids at low copy number; rop
   3214..3254    +  misc_feature   bom (fragment): basis of mobility region from pBR322
   3359..3463    +  promoter       AmpR promoter: bla
   3464..4324    +  CDS            AmpR: β-lactamase; bla; confers resistance to ampicillin, carbenicillin, and related antibiotics
   4495..5083    +  rep_origin     ori: high-copy-number ColE1/pMB1/pBR322/pUC origin of replication
   5269..5320    -  misc_feature   bom (fragment): basis of mobility region from pBR322
   5327..5404    +  promoter       lacI promoter: lacI
   5405..3       +  CDS            lacI (across the origin): lac repressor; lacI; The lac repressor binds to the lac operator to inhibit transcription in E. coli. This inhibition can be relieved by adding lactose or isopropyl-β-D-thiogalactopyranoside (IPTG).
>Addgene plasmid #97425 | pGEX-SF3B1-NTerm | addgene full sequence | sequence record 190770 | Addgene NGS Result
TGAGCGCAACGCAATTAATGTAAGTTAGCTCACTCATTAGGCACCCCAGGCTTTACACTTTATGCTTCCG
GCTCGTATGTTGTGTGGAATTGTGAGCGGATAACAATTTCACACAGGAAACAGCTATGACCATGATTACG
GATTCACTGGCCGTCGTTTTACAACGTCGTGACTGGGAAAACCCTGGCGTTACCCAACTTAATCGCCTTG
CAGCACATCCCCCTTTCGCCAGCTGGCGTAATAGCGAAGAGGCCCGCACCGATCGCCCTTCCCAACAGTT
GCGCAGCCTGAATGGCGAATGGCGCTTTGCCTGGTTTCCGGCACCAGAAGCGGTGCCGGAAAGCTGGCTG
GAGTGCGATCTTCCTGAGGCCGATACTGTCGTCGTCCCCTCAAACTGGCAGATGCACGGTTACGATGCGC
CCATCTACACCAACGTGACCTATCCCATTACGGTCAATCCGCCGTTTGTTCCCACGGAGAATCCGACGGG
TTGTTACTCGCTCACATTTAATGTTGATGAAAGCTGGCTACAGGAAGGCCAGACGCGAATTATTTTTGAT
GGCGTTGGAATTAGCTTATCGACTGCACGGTGCACCAATGCTTCTGGCGTCAGGCAGCCATCGGAAGCTG
TGGTATGGCTGTGCAGGTCGTAAATCACTGCATAATTCGTGTCGCTCAAGGCGCACTCCCGTTCTGGATA
ATGTTTTTTGCGCCGACATCATAACGGTTCTGGCAAATATTCTGAAATGAGCTGTTGACAATTAATCATC
GGCTCGTATAATGTGTGGAATTGTGAGCGGATAACAATTTCACACAGGAAACAGTATTCATGTCCCCTAT
ACTAGGTTATTGGAAAATTAAGGGCCTTGTGCAACCCACTCGACTTCTTTTGGAATATCTTGAAGAAAAA
TATGAAGAGCATTTGTATGAGCGCGATGAAGGTGATAAATGGCGAAACAAAAAGTTTGAATTGGGTTTGG
AGTTTCCCAATCTTCCTTATTATATTGATGGTGATGTTAAATTAACACAGTCTATGGCCATCATACGTTA
TATAGCTGACAAGCACAACATGTTGGGTGGTTGTCCAAAAGAGCGTGCAGAGATTTCAATGCTTGAAGGA
GCGGTTTTGGATATTAGATACGGTGTTTCGAGAATTGCATATAGTAAAGACTTTGAAACTCTCAAAGTTG
ATTTTCTTAGCAAGCTACCTGAAATGCTGAAAATGTTCGAAGATCGTTTATGTCATAAAACATATTTAAA
TGGTGATCATGTAACCCATCCTGACTTCATGTTGTATGACGCTCTTGATGTTGTTTTATACATGGACCCA
ATGTGCCTGGATGCGTTCCCAAAATTAGTTTGTTTTAAAAAACGTATTGAAGCTATCCCACAAATTGATA
AGTACTTGAAATCCAGCAAGTATATAGCATGGCCTTTGCAGGGCTGGCAAGCCACGTTTGGTGGTGGCGA
CCATCCTCCAAAATCGGATCTGGAAGTTCTGTTCCAGGGGCCCCTGGGATCCATGGCTAAGATCGCTAAA
ACCCACGAGGACATTGAGGCACAGATTCGGGAGATTCAGGGCAAGAAGGCAGCACTGGACGAGGCACAGG
GCGTGGGGCTGGATAGCACCGGCTACTATGACCAGGAAATCTACGGCGGGTCTGACAGTAGATTCGCCGG
CTACGTGACCAGCATCGCCGCTACCGAGCTGGAAGACGATGACGATGACTATAGCTCCTCTACTTCACTG
CTGGGGCAGAAGAAACCTGGATACCACGCACCAGTGGCCCTGCTGAACGATATCCCACAGTCCACCGAGC
AGTATGACCCCTTCGCTGAACACCGGCCCCCTAAGATTGCAGATAGAGAGGACGAATACAAGAAACATCG
GAGAACAATGATCATTTCTCCAGAGCGGCTGGACCCCTTCGCCGACGGAGGCAAAACACCTGATCCAAAG
ATGAACGCCAGGACTTACATGGACGTGATGCGCGAACAGCATCTGACCAAGGAGGAACGGGAGATCAGAC
AGCAGCTGGCCGAGAAGGCAAAAGCCGGAGAACTGAAAGTCGTCAATGGCGCAGCCGCTTCTCAGCCACC
CAGTAAGAGGAAAAGGCGCTGGGATCAGACCGCTGACCAGACACCTGGAGCAACTCCAAAGAAACTGAGT
TCATGGGATCAGGCAGAGACCCCAGGACACACACCTAGCCTGCGATGGGACGAAACCCCTGGACGAGCAA
AGGGCTCCGAGACTCCAGGAGCTACCCCAGGCAGCAAGATTTGGGACCCCACACCTTCTCATACTCCAGC
TGGCGCAGCAACCCCAGGAAGAGGCGACACACCAGGACACGCAACTCCAGGACATGGAGGAGCTACAAGC
TCCGCAAGAAAAAATCGCTGGGATGAGACCCCTAAGACAGAAAGGGACACTCCAGGGCACGGATCAGGCT
GGGCCGAAACTCCACGAACCGATCGAGGAGGGGACAGCATCGGGGAGACTCCAACCCCCGGAGCTTCAAA
GAGAAAAAGCAGATGGGATGAGACACCCGCATCCCAGATGGGAGGCTCTACCCCTGTGCTGACACCAGGA
AAGACTCCCATCGGCACCCCTGCCATGAACATGGCTACACCTACTCCAGGCCATATTATGTCTATGACCC
CAGAACAGCTCCAGGCCTGGCGATGGGAGCGAGAAATCGACGAGCGCAATCGACCTCTGAGTGATGAGGA
ACTGGACGCTATGTTCCCAGAGGGCTATAAGGTGCTGCCTCCACCTGCCGGCTACGTCCCAATCAGAACT
CCCGCCAGGAAACTGACCGCTACACCCACTCCTCTGGGGGGAATGACCGGGTTTCACATGCAGACAGAGG
ATCGCACTATGAAGAGCGTGAACGACCAGCCTTCCGGAAATCTGCCTTTCCTGAAGCCAGATGACATCCA
GTACTTTGATAAGCTGCTGGTGGACGTGGACGAATCCACACTGTCTCCAGAGGAACAGAAGGAGCGCAAA
ATCATGAAGCTGTGAGAATTCCCGGGTCGACTCGAGCGGCCGCATCGTGACTGACTGACGATCTGCCTCG
CGCGTTTCGGTGATGACGGTGAAAACCTCTGACACATGCAGCTCCCGGAGACGGTCACAGCTTGTCTGTA
AGCGGATGCCGGGAGCAGACAAGCCCGTCAGGGCGCGTCAGCGGGTGTTGGCGGGTGTCGGGGCGCAGCC
ATGACCCAGTCACGTAGCGATAGCGGAGTGTATAATTCTTGAAGACGAAAGGGCCTCGTGATACGCCTAT
TTTTATAGGTTAATGTCATGATAATAATGGTTTCTTAGACGTCAGGTGGCACTTTTCGGGGAAATGTGCG
CGGAACCCCTATTTGTTTATTTTTCTAAATACATTCAAATATGTATCCGCTCATGAGACAATAACCCTGA
TAAATGCTTCAATAATATTGAAAAAGGAAGAGTATGAGTATTCAACATTTCCGTGTCGCCCTTATTCCCT
TTTTTGCGGCATTTTGCCTTCCTGTTTTTGCTCACCCAGAAACGCTGGTGAAAGTAAAAGATGCTGAAGA
TCAGTTGGGTGCACGAGTGGGTTACATCGAACTGGATCTCAACAGCGGTAAGATCCTTGAGAGTTTTCGC
CCCGAAGAACGTTTTCCAATGATGAGCACTTTTAAAGTTCTGCTATGTGGCGCGGTATTATCCCGTGTTG
ACGCCGGGCAAGAGCAACTCGGTCGCCGCATACACTATTCTCAGAATGACTTGGTTGAGTACTCACCAGT
CACAGAAAAGCATCTTACGGATGGCATGACAGTAAGAGAATTATGCAGTGCTGCCATAACCATGAGTGAT
AACACTGCGGCCAACTTACTTCTGACAACGATCGGAGGACCGAAGGAGCTAACCGCTTTTTTGCACAACA
TGGGGGATCATGTAACTCGCCTTGATCGTTGGGAACCGGAGCTGAATGAAGCCATACCAAACGACGAGCG
TGACACCACGATGCCTGCAGCAATGGCAACAACGTTGCGCAAACTATTAACTGGCGAACTACTTACTCTA
GCTTCCCGGCAACAATTAATAGACTGGATGGAGGCGGATAAAGTTGCAGGACCACTTCTGCGCTCGGCCC
TTCCGGCTGGCTGGTTTATTGCTGATAAATCTGGAGCCGGTGAGCGTGGGTCTCGCGGTATCATTGCAGC
ACTGGGGCCAGATGGTAAGCCCTCCCGTATCGTAGTTATCTACACGACGGGGAGTCAGGCAACTATGGAT
GAACGAAATAGACAGATCGCTGAGATAGGTGCCTCACTGATTAAGCATTGGTAACTGTCAGACCAAGTTT
ACTCATATATACTTTAGATTGATTTAAAACTTCATTTTTAATTTAAAAGGATCTAGGTGAAGATCCTTTT
TGATAATCTCATGACCAAAATCCCTTAACGTGAGTTTTCGTTCCACTGAGCGTCAGACCCCGTAGAAAAG
ATCAAAGGATCTTCTTGAGATCCTTTTTTTCTGCGCGTAATCTGCTGCTTGCAAACAAAAAAACCACCGC
TACCAGCGGTGGTTTGTTTGCCGGATCAAGAGCTACCAACTCTTTTTCCGAAGGTAACTGGCTTCAGCAG
AGCGCAGATACCAAATACTGTCCTTCTAGTGTAGCCGTAGTTAGGCCACCACTTCAAGAACTCTGTAGCA
CCGCCTACATACCTCGCTCTGCTAATCCTGTTACCAGTGGCTGCTGCCAGTGGCGATAAGTCGTGTCTTA
CCGGGTTGGACTCAAGACGATAGTTACCGGATAAGGCGCAGCGGTCGGGCTGAACGGGGGGTTCGTGCAC
ACAGCCCAGCTTGGAGCGAACGACCTACACCGAACTGAGATACCTACAGCGTGAGCTATGAGAAAGCGCC
ACGCTTCCCGAAGGGAGAAAGGCGGACAGGTATCCGGTAAGCGGCAGGGTCGGAACAGGAGAGCGCACGA
GGGAGCTTCCAGGGGGAAACGCCTGGTATCTTTATAGTCCTGTCGGGTTTCGCCACCTCTGACTTGAGCG
TCGATTTTTGTGATGCTCGTCAGGGGGGCGGAGCCTATGGAAAAACGCCAGCAACGCGGCCTTTTTACGG
TTCCTGGCCTTTTGCTGGCCTTTTGCTCACATGTTCTTTCCTGCGTTATCCCCTGATTCTGTGGATAACC
GTATTACCGCCTTTGAGTGAGCTGATACCGCTCGCCGCAGCCGAACGACCGAGCGCAGCGAGTCAGTGAG
CGAGGAAGCGGAAGAGCGCCTGATGCGGTATTTTCTCCTTACGCATCTGTGCGGTATTTCACACCGCATA
AATTCCGACACCATCGAATGGCGCAAAACCTTTCGCGGTATGGCATGATAGCGCCCGGAAGAGAGTCAAT
TCAGGGTGGTGAATGTGAAACCAGTAACGTTATACGATGTCGCAGAGTATGCCGGTGTCTCTTATCAGAC
CGTTTCCCGCGTGGTGAACCAGGCCAGCCACGTTTCTGCGAAAACGCGGGAAAAAGTGGAAGCGGCGATG
GCGGAGCTGAATTACATTCCCAACCGCGTGGCACAACAACTGGCGGGCAAACAGTCGTTGCTGATTGGCG
TTGCCACCTCCAGTCTGGCCCTGCACGCGCCGTCGCAAATTGTCGCGGCGATTAAATCTCGCGCCGATCA
ACTGGGTGCCAGCGTGGTGGTGTCGATGGTAGAACGAAGCGGCGTCGAAGCCTGTAAAGCGGCGGTGCAC
AATCTTCTCGCGCAACGCGTCAGTGGGCTGATCATTAACTATCCGCTGGATGACCAGGATGCCATTGCTG
TGGAAGCTGCCTGCACTAATGTTCCGGCGTTATTTCTTGATGTCTCTGACCAGACACCCATCAACAGTAT
TATTTTCTCCCATGAAGACGGTACGCGACTGGGCGTGGAGCATCTGGTCGCATTGGGTCACCAGCAAATC
GCGCTGTTAGCGGGCCCATTAAGTTCTGTCTCGGCGCGTCTGCGTCTGGCTGGCTGGCATAAATATCTCA
CTCGCAATCAAATTCAGCCGATAGCGGAACGGGAAGGCGACTGGAGTGCCATGTCCGGTTTTCAACAAAC
CATGCAAATGCTGAATGAGGGCATCGTTCCCACTGCGATGCTGGTTGCCAACGATCAGATGGCGCTGGGC
GCAATGCGCGCCATTACCGAGTCCGGGCTGCGCGTTGGTGCGGATATCTCGGTAGTGGGATACGACGATA
CCGAAGACAGCTCATGTTATATCCCGCCGTTAACCACCATCAAACAGGATTTTCGCCTGCTGGGGCAAAC
CAGCGTGGACCGCTTGCTGCAACTCTCTCAGGGCCAGGCGGTGAAGGGCAATCAGCTGTTGCCCGTCTCA
CTGGTGAAAAGAAAAACCACGCTAGCGCCCAATACGCAAACCGCCTCTCCCCGCGCGTTGGCCGATTCAT
TAATGCAGCTGGCACGACAGGTTTCCCGACTGGAAAGCGGGCAG
