>Addgene plasmid #97425 | pGEX-SF3B1-NTerm | depositor partial sequence | sequence record 179154 | Codon optimized SF3B1 cDNA (AA1-500)
ATGGCTAAGATCGCTAAAACCCACGAGGACATTGAGGCACAGATTCGGGAGATTCAGGGCAAGAAGGCAG
CACTGGACGAGGCACAGGGCGTGGGGCTGGATAGCACCGGCTACTATGACCAGGAAATCTACGGCGGGTC
TGACAGTAGATTCGCCGGCTACGTGACCAGCATCGCCGCTACCGAGCTGGAAGACGATGACGATGACTAT
AGCTCCTCTACTTCACTGCTGGGGCAGAAGAAACCTGGATACCACGCACCAGTGGCCCTGCTGAACGATA
TCCCACAGTCCACCGAGCAGTATGACCCCTTCGCTGAACACCGGCCCCCTAAGATTGCAGATAGAGAGGA
CGAATACAAGAAACATCGGAGAACAATGATCATTTCTCCAGAGCGGCTGGACCCCTTCGCCGACGGAGGC
AAAACACCTGATCCAAAGATGAACGCCAGGACTTACATGGACGTGATGCGCGAACAGCATCTGACCAAGG
AGGAACGGGAGATCAGACAGCAGCTGGCCGAGAAGGCAAAAGCCGGAGAACTGAAAGTCGTCAATGGCGC
AGCCGCTTCTCAGCCACCCAGTAAGAGGAAAAGGCGCTGGGATCAGACCGCTGACCAGACACCTGGAGCA
ACTCCAAAGAAACTGAGTTCATGGGATCAGGCAGAGACCCCAGGACACACACCTAGCCTGCGATGGGACG
AAACCCCTGGACGAGCAAAGGGCTCCGAGACTCCAGGAGCTACCCCAGGCAGCAAGATTTGGGACCCCAC
ACCTTCTCATACTCCAGCTGGCGCAGCAACCCCAGGAAGAGGCGACACACCAGGACACGCAACTCCAGGA
CATGGAGGAGCTACAAGCTCCGCAAGAAAAAATCGCTGGGATGAGACCCCTAAGACAGAAAGGGACACTC
CAGGGCACGGATCAGGCTGGGCCGAAACTCCACGAACCGATCGAGGAGGGGACAGCATCGGGGAGACTCC
AACCCCCGGAGCTTCAAAGAGAAAAAGCAGATGGGATGAGACACCCGCATCCCAGATGGGAGGCTCTACC
CCTGTGCTGACACCAGGAAAGACTCCCATCGGCACCCCTGCCATGAACATGGCTACACCTACTCCAGGCC
ATATTATGTCTATGACCCCAGAACAGCTCCAGGCCTGGCGATGGGAGCGAGAAATCGACGAGCGCAATCG
ACCTCTGAGTGATGAGGAACTGGACGCTATGTTCCCAGAGGGCTATAAGGTGCTGCCTCCACCTGCCGGC
TACGTCCCAATCAGAACTCCCGCCAGGAAACTGACCGCTACACCCACTCCTCTGGGGGGAATGACCGGGT
TTCACATGCAGACAGAGGATCGCACTATGAAGAGCGTGAACGACCAGCCTTCCGGAAATCTGCCTTTCCT
GAAGCCAGATGACATCCAGTACTTTGATAAGCTGCTGGTGGACGTGGACGAATCCACACTGTCTCCAGAG
GAACAGAAGGAGCGCAAAATCATGAAGCTGTGA
